Addgene plasmid #13265: L1-1180
Depositing lab: Vance Lemmon. Depositing organization: Case Western Reserve University. Publication: L1-mediated branching is regulated by two ezrin-radixin-moesin (ERM)-binding sites, the RSLE region and a novel juxtamembrane ERM-binding region. Cheng L, Itoh K, Lemmon V. J Neurosci. 2005 Jan 12. 25(2):395-403. 10.1523/JNEUROSCI.4097-04.2005 PubMed 15647482.
Backbone
  Vector backbone: pcDNA3
  Backbone size w/o insert (bp): 5450
  Vector type: Bacterial Expression
Growth in bacteria
  Bacterial resistance: Ampicillin, 100 μg/mL
  Growth temperature: 37°C
  Growth strain: DH5alpha
  Copy number: High Copy
Gene/Insert
  Gene/Insert name: L1CAM (alt names: hL1FR+3UTR; L1-1180)
  Species: H. sapiens (human)
  Insert size (bp): 3700
  Mutation: Truncated after RSLE region
  Entrez Gene: L1CAM (a.k.a. CAML1, CD171, HSAS, HSAS1, HYCX, MASA, MIC5, N-CAM-L1, N-CAML1, NCAM-L1, S10, SPG1)
  Cloning method: Restriction Enzyme; 5′ cloning site XhoI (not destroyed); 3′ cloning site HindIII (not destroyed)
  Sequencing primers: 5′ T7; 3′ SP6
Terms and licenses: Academic/Nonprofit Terms; Industry Terms: Not Available to Industry
How to cite: L1-1180 was a gift from Vance Lemmon (Addgene plasmid # 13265 ; http://n2t.net/addgene:13265 ; RRID:Addgene_13265)
