[The description below was written by a language model from this plasmid's Addgene catalogue record.]
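Description:
L1-1180 is a pcDNA3-based plasmid carrying a truncated form of human L1CAM, the neural cell adhesion molecule L1 (also known as CD171 or N-CAM-L1). The insert of about 3.7 kb sits in a backbone of about 5.45 kb, cloned between XhoI and HindIII sites that both remain intact, and it is flanked by the T7 and SP6 primer sites used for sequencing. The plasmid is maintained at high copy number in E. coli under ampicillin selection. The catalogue lists the vector type as bacterial expression, but pcDNA3 is generally known as a mammalian expression vector that drives inserts from the CMV immediate-early promoter and carries a neomycin resistance cassette for selection in mammalian cells. No feature table accompanies this record, so those elements are inferred from the backbone name rather than confirmed for this construct.

The defining mutation is a truncation of the L1 coding sequence just after the RSLE region. RSLE is a short motif in the cytoplasmic tail of L1, and the name suggests that the protein ends around residue 1180, although the record does not state this. The encoded protein would therefore be expected to keep the extracellular and transmembrane portions and the membrane-proximal cytoplasmic segment through RSLE, while lacking the more distal cytoplasmic tail. One alternative insert name refers to a 3′ UTR, but the record does not say whether that sequence is retained here. No epitope tags or reporters are recorded. The associated study examined how L1-mediated neurite branching depends on two ezrin-radixin-moesin (ERM) binding sites, the RSLE region and a juxtamembrane site. This construct fits that work as a cytoplasmic-domain deletion mutant for comparison with full-length L1 and other variants.
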