>Addgene plasmid #13265 | L1-1180 | depositor partial sequence | sequence record 7599 | Author sequence
ATNANNNCCAGCTGGGGCAGAGCAGCGTGTGCCCAGGAAGGGGTGCAGCTGGGTTTTGGCAATAAAGTGG
GGACCGGGTGGTAGGAAGGGGATCCGAGGCAGCAAGTTCTCCTCTGCCCCAACTCCAGCCTCCCATGGGC
CTGCTGGAGAGGGAGGGGCCTGGATCCCAAGGCCAGGGGCACAGCATCTCCTGTCCGTACTCCACTCGAG
GTCGACGGTATCGATAAGCTTACTTACCTACTCCAGGGACCTGTACTCGCCGAAGGTCTCATCTTTCATC
GGTCGGGCCTCAGAGTCCACCTGGGTGTCCTCCTTATCCTTCACTGAGTATTTGCCGCCCTTGCTGCGCT
TGATGAAGCAGAGGATGAGCAGGACGAGGAGCAGGAGGATGATGGCACTCACAAAGCCGATGAACCAGCC
CTCAGTGGCGAAGCCAGCAGGAGGGAGCCTCACGCGGCCTGTGCCATTGGTCTTCACAGCCATTTGGTGC
CGGAACATCCTCTCCTTAAACAAGTGGATCTCGTAGTCAGTGTCAGGCTGCAGGTCCCACTGCGTGTAGG
AGCTCTGGTTGTAGCTGACATACTGTGGCGAAAGGGAAGCCCCACCCTTCTCTTCTCCCAAGGCTTTGAA
CAAGATATGGAACCTGAAGTTGCACTGGCCCTCCTTGGGGACCCAGGAGACGACACTGTAGTTTTCACCC
GCTGTGGCTGAGATGTTGCCAAAATCTGAGATCCCAGACAAGGCCATAGTGCCTCCTTCCCGTACGATGG
CTTCACCAGGGCCCTCTTTGGTGGTGGCCTGAAGCTGGAAGCGGTACCGCAGGTGGGGGCTGAGATCGGT
CAGGTTGTGTGTCCGAAGTTCGGGGTCCCGAANGTTGAANGACAGTTGCCCCTTGCCCCCCTCATCNAGG
GGGGTGGTAGGAGANCACGTANCCNGTGANCACNCCGTTGTGGCTGAATGGGGGCTGNCAACNCAACAAC
AGGCTGGTGTTCNACTGGCACTCCAGGGGCANCCCCTCGGGGNGCCAGGCCNTCCCTTGGGGTGCTNAAG
GGAATNCCTGGCGGNCCCNATCTCCCNNTAAAGGCTGCNCTCAGNGGAGACTAAGGCCCANCCCTGAGAG
ACCTGGGGGGTGCGGCCNCNCTGNCTNGGGAAGTTNTGGTGGNTCCNGAGNCCCCNCAAACNCATGACCC
G
