>Addgene plasmid #13265 | L1-1180 | addgene partial sequence | sequence record 19772 | 13265 with BGHrev
CTATAGAATAGGGCCCTCTAGAGATCTGCCCAAGCTGGGGCAGAGCAGCGTGTGCCCAGGAAGGGGTGCA
GCTGGGTTTTGGCAATAAAGTGGGGACCGGGTGGTAGGAAGGGGATCCGAGGCAGCAAGTTCTCCTCTGC
CCCAACTCCAGCCTCCCATGGGCCTGCTGGAGAGGGAGGGGCCTGGATCCCAAGGCCAGGGGCACAGCAT
CTCCTGTCCGTACTCCACTCGAGGTCGACGGTATCGATAAGCTTACTTACCTACTCCAGGGACCTGTACT
CGCCGAAGGTCTCATCTTTCATCGGTCGGGCCTCAGAGTCCACCTGGGTGTCCTCCTTATCCTTCACTGA
GTATTTGCCGCCCTTGCTGCGCTTGATGAAGCAGAGGATGAGCAGGACGAGGAGCAGGAGGATGATGGCA
CTCACAAAGCCGATGAACCAGCCCTCAGTGGCGAAGCCAGCAGGAGGGAGCCTCACGCGGCCTGTGCCAT
TGGTCTTCACAGCCATTTGGTGCCGGAACATCCTCTCCTTAAACAAGTGGATCTCGTAGTCAGTGTCAGG
CTGCAGGTCCCACTGCGTGTAGGAGCTCTGGTTGTAGCTGACATACTGTGGCGA
